Addgene plasmid #107328: pBluescript_VEGFA-TS3_SpCas9
Purpose: U6 driven SpCas9 sgRNA expression for VEGFA site 3
Depositing lab: Scot Wolfe. Depositing organization: University of Massachusetts, Worcester. Publication: Orthogonal Cas9-Cas9 chimeras provide a versatile platform for genome editing. Bolukbasi MF, Liu P, Luk K, Kwok SF, Gupta A, Amrani N, Sontheimer EJ, Zhu LJ, Wolfe SA. Nat Commun. 2018 Nov 19;9(1):4856. doi: 10.1038/s41467-018-07310-x. PubMed 30451839.
Backbone
  Vector backbone: pBluescript
  Total vector size (bp): 3293
  Vector type: CRISPR
Growth in bacteria
  Bacterial resistance: Ampicillin, 100 μg/mL
  Growth temperature: 37°C
  Growth strain: DH5alpha
  Copy number: High Copy
Gene/Insert
  Gene/Insert name: VEGFA-TS3 sgRNA
  gRNA/shRNA sequence: GGTGAGTGAGTGTGTGCGTG
  Promoter: U6
  Cloning method: Restriction Enzyme; 5′ cloning site BfuAI (destroyed during cloning); 3′ cloning site BfuAI (destroyed during cloning)
  Sequencing primers: 5′ T3; 3′ T7
Terms and licenses: Academic/Nonprofit Terms; Industry Terms: Not Available to Industry
How to cite: pBluescript_VEGFA-TS3_SpCas9 was a gift from Scot Wolfe (Addgene plasmid # 107328 ; http://n2t.net/addgene:107328 ; RRID:Addgene_107328)
