[The description below was written by a language model from this plasmid's Addgene catalogue record and pLannotate feature annotations shown in this document.]
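Description:
pBluescript_VEGFA-TS3_SpCas9 is a small (3,293 bp) CRISPR guide RNA expression plasmid built on the pBluescript cloning backbone. It is propagated in E. coli as a high-copy plasmid through its ColE1/pUC-type origin and is selected with ampicillin via the β-lactamase gene and its native promoter. The backbone also retains an f1 bacteriophage origin, which in principle permits single-stranded DNA production, as well as the usual pBluescript remnants: the lac promoter/operator region with its CAP binding site, a lacI fragment, an interrupted lacZα fragment, and T3 and T7 phage promoters flanking what remains of the multiple cloning site. These flanking promoter sites serve as sequencing primer positions for verifying the insert.

The payload sits within the split polylinker and consists of a human U6 promoter, an RNA polymerase III promoter suited to producing short, uncapped transcripts, followed by a spacer directed against VEGFA target site 3 and the Streptococcus pyogenes Cas9 guide RNA scaffold. The spacer was introduced by restriction cloning into BfuAI sites, which were destroyed in the process. The plasmid encodes no Cas9 nuclease and carries no mammalian selection marker or reporter, so it must be co-delivered with a separate source of SpCas9. According to the record, its purpose is U6-driven sgRNA expression for editing at VEGFA site 3, and it was deposited in connection with work on orthogonal Cas9-Cas9 chimeras as a genome editing platform. The use of the human U6 promoter implies expression in mammalian cells, although the record does not name a specific host cell type.
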