Features (pLannotate 1.2.2; 15 found; start..end, strand, type, name):
     24..128     +  promoter       AmpR promoter: bla
    129..989     +  CDS            AmpR: β-lactamase; bla; confers resistance to ampicillin, carbenicillin, and related antibiotics
   1160..1748    +  rep_origin     ori: high-copy-number ColE1/pMB1/pBR322/pUC origin of replication
   1931..2023    +  CDS            lacI (fragment): lac repressor; lacI; The lac repressor binds to the lac operator to inhibit transcription in E. coli. This inhibition can be relieved by adding lactose or isopropyl-β-D-thiogalactopyranoside (IPTG).
   2036..2057    +  protein_bind   CAP binding site: CAP binding activates transcription in the presence of cAMP. E. coli catabolite activator protein
   2072..2102    +  promoter       lac promoter: promoter for the E. coli lac operon
   2110..2126    +  protein_bind   lac operator: The lac repressor binds to the lac operator to inhibit transcription in E. coli. This inhibition can be relieved by adding lactose or isopropyl-β-D-thiogalactopyranoside (IPTG). lac repressor encoded by lacI
   2171..2189    +  promoter       T3 promoter: promoter for bacteriophage T3 RNA polymerase
   2202..2225    +  misc_feature   MCS (fragment): pBluescript multiple cloning site
   2236..2476    +  promoter       U6 promoter: RNA polymerase III promoter for human U6 snRNA
   2505..2580    +  misc_RNA       gRNA scaffold: guide RNA scaffold for the Streptococcus pyogenes CRISPR/Cas9 system
   2588..2641    +  misc_feature   MCS (fragment): pBluescript multiple cloning site
   2650..2668    -  promoter       T7 promoter: promoter for bacteriophage T7 RNA polymerase
   2676..2831    +  CDS            lacZα (fragment): LacZα fragment of β-galactosidase; lacZ fragment
   2836..3264    +  rep_origin     f1 ori (sequence partly withheld): f1 bacteriophage origin of replication; arrow indicates direction of (+) strand synthesis
>Addgene plasmid #107328 | pBluescript_VEGFA-TS3_SpCas9 | depositor full sequence | sequence record 202512 | pBluescript_VEGFA-TS3_SpCas9 sequence 3293 bps
GTGGCACTTTTCGGGGAAATGTGCGCGGAACCCCTATTTGTTTATTTTTCTAAATACATTCAAATATGTA
TCCGCTCATGAGACAATAACCCTGATAAATGCTTCAATAATATTGAAAAAGGAAGAGTATGAGTATTCAA
CATTTCCGTGTCGCCCTTATTCCCTTTTTTGCGGCATTTTGCCTTCCTGTTTTTGCTCACCCAGAAACGC
TGGTGAAAGTAAAAGATGCTGAAGATCAGTTGGGTGCACGAGTGGGTTACATCGAACTGGATCTCAACAG
CGGTAAGATCCTTGAGAGTTTTCGCCCCGAAGAACGTTTTCCAATGATGAGCACTTTTAAAGTTCTGCTA
TGTGGCGCGGTATTATCCCGTATTGACGCCGGGCAAGAGCAACTCGGTCGCCGCATACACTATTCTCAGA
ATGACTTGGTTGAGTACTCACCAGTCACAGAAAAGCATCTTACGGATGGCATGACAGTAAGAGAATTATG
CAGTGCTGCCATAACCATGAGTGATAACACTGCGGCCAACTTACTTCTGACAACGATCGGAGGACCGAAG
GAGCTAACCGCTTTTTTGCACAACATGGGGGATCATGTAACTCGCCTTGATCGTTGGGAACCGGAGCTGA
ATGAAGCCATACCAAACGACGAGCGTGACACCACGATGCCTGTAGCAATGGCAACAACGTTGCGCAAACT
ATTAACTGGCGAACTACTTACTCTAGCTTCCCGGCAACAATTAATAGACTGGATGGAGGCGGATAAAGTT
GCAGGACCACTTCTGCGCTCGGCCCTTCCGGCTGGCTGGTTTATTGCTGATAAATCTGGAGCCGGTGAGC
GTGGGTCTCGCGGTATCATTGCAGCACTGGGGCCAGATGGTAAGCCCTCCCGTATCGTAGTTATCTACAC
GACGGGGAGTCAGGCAACTATGGATGAACGAAATAGACAGATCGCTGAGATAGGTGCCTCACTGATTAAG
CATTGGTAACTGTCAGACCAAGTTTACTCATATATACTTTAGATTGATTTAAAACTTCATTTTTAATTTA
AAAGGATCTAGGTGAAGATCCTTTTTGATAATCTCATGACCAAAATCCCTTAACGTGAGTTTTCGTTCCA
CTGAGCGTCAGACCCCGTAGAAAAGATCAAAGGATCTTCTTGAGATCCTTTTTTTCTGCGCGTAATCTGC
TGCTTGCAAACAAAAAAACCACCGCTACCAGCGGTGGTTTGTTTGCCGGATCAAGAGCTACCAACTCTTT
TTCCGAAGGTAACTGGCTTCAGCAGAGCGCAGATACCAAATACTGTCCTTCTAGTGTAGCCGTAGTTAGG
CCACCACTTCAAGAACTCTGTAGCACCGCCTACATACCTCGCTCTGCTAATCCTGTTACCAGTGGCTGCT
GCCAGTGGCGATAAGTCGTGTCTTACCGGGTTGGACTCAAGACGATAGTTACCGGATAAGGCGCAGCGGT
CGGGCTGAACGGGGGGTTCGTGCACACAGCCCAGCTTGGAGCGAACGACCTACACCGAACTGAGATACCT
ACAGCGTGAGCTATGAGAAAGCGCCACGCTTCCCGAAGGGAGAAAGGCGGACAGGTATCCGGTAAGCGGC
AGGGTCGGAACAGGAGAGCGCACGAGGGAGCTTCCAGGGGGAAACGCCTGGTATCTTTATAGTCCTGTCG
GGTTTCGCCACCTCTGACTTGAGCGTCGATTTTTGTGATGCTCGTCAGGGGGGCGGAGCCTATGGAAAAA
CGCCAGCAACGCGGCCTTTTTACGGTTCCTGGCCTTTTGCTGGCCTTTTGCTCACATGTTCTTTCCTGCG
TTATCCCCTGATTCTGTGGATAACCGTATTACCGCCTTTGAGTGAGCTGATACCGCTCGCCGCAGCCGAA
CGACCGAGCGCAGCGAGTCAGTGAGCGAGGAAGCGGAAGAGCGCCCAATACGCAAACCGCCTCTCCCCGC
GCGTTGGCCGATTCATTAATGCAGCTGGCACGACAGGTTTCCCGACTGGAAAGCGGGCAGTGAGCGCAAC
GCAATTAATGTGAGTTAGCTCACTCATTAGGCACCCCAGGCTTTACACTTTATGCTTCCGGCTCGTATGT
TGTGTGGAATTGTGAGCGGATAACAATTTCACACAGGAAACAGCTATGACCATGATTACGCCAAGCGCGC
AATTAACCCTCACTAAAGGGAACAAAAGCTGGAGCTCCACCGCGGTGGCGGCCGCCCCCTTCACCGAGGG
CCTATTTCCCATGATTCCTTCATATTTGCATATACGATACAAGGCTGTTAGAGAGATAATTGGAATTAAT
TTGACTGTAAACACAAAGATATTAGTACAAAATACGTGACGTAGAAAGTAATAATTTCTTGGGTAGTTTG
CAGTTTTAAAATTATGTTTTAAAATGGACTATCATATGCTTACCGTAACTTGAAAGTATTTCGATTTCTT
GGCTTTATATATCTTGTGGAAAGGACGAAACACCGGTGAGTGAGTGTGTGCGTGGTTTTAGAGCTAGAAA
TAGCAAGTTAAAATAAGGCTAGTCCGTTATCAACTTGAAAAAGTGGCACCGAGTCGGTGCTTTTTTTGAA
TTCGATATCAAGCTTATCGATACCGTCGACCTCGAGGGGGGGCCCGGTACCCAATTCGCCCTATAGTGAG
TCGTATTACGCGCGCTCACTGGCCGTCGTTTTACAACGTCGTGACTGGGAAAACCCTGGCGTTACCCAAC
TTAATCGCCTTGCAGCACATCCCCCTTTCGCCAGCTGGCGTAATAGCGAAGAGGCCCGCACCGATCGCCC
TTCCCAACAGTTGCGCAGCCTGAATGGCGAATGGG
[124 nt withheld, positions 2836-2959]
C
[91 nt withheld, positions 2961-3051]
A
[49 nt withheld, positions 3053-3101]
CCTTTGACGTTGGAGTCCACGTTCTTT
[37 nt withheld, positions 3129-3165]
ACCCTATCTCGGTCTATTCTTTTGATTTATAAGGGATTTTGCCGATTTCGGCCTATTGGTTAAAAAATGA
GCTGATTTAACAAAAATTTAACGCGAATTTTAACAAAATATTAACGCTTACAATTTAG
