Features (pLannotate 1.2.2; 15 found; start..end, strand, type, name):
     24..128     +  promoter       AmpR promoter: bla
    129..989     +  CDS            AmpR: β-lactamase; bla; confers resistance to ampicillin, carbenicillin, and related antibiotics
   1160..1748    +  rep_origin     ori: high-copy-number ColE1/pMB1/pBR322/pUC origin of replication
   1931..2023    +  CDS            lacI (fragment): lac repressor; lacI; The lac repressor binds to the lac operator to inhibit transcription in E. coli. This inhibition can be relieved by adding lactose or isopropyl-β-D-thiogalactopyranoside (IPTG).
   2036..2057    +  protein_bind   CAP binding site: CAP binding activates transcription in the presence of cAMP. E. coli catabolite activator protein
   2072..2102    +  promoter       lac promoter: promoter for the E. coli lac operon
   2110..2126    +  protein_bind   lac operator: The lac repressor binds to the lac operator to inhibit transcription in E. coli. This inhibition can be relieved by adding lactose or isopropyl-β-D-thiogalactopyranoside (IPTG). lac repressor encoded by lacI
   2171..2189    +  promoter       T3 promoter: promoter for bacteriophage T3 RNA polymerase
   2202..2225    +  misc_feature   MCS (fragment): pBluescript multiple cloning site
   2236..2476    +  promoter       U6 promoter: RNA polymerase III promoter for human U6 snRNA
   2505..2580    +  misc_RNA       gRNA scaffold: guide RNA scaffold for the Streptococcus pyogenes CRISPR/Cas9 system
   2588..2641    +  misc_feature   MCS (fragment): pBluescript multiple cloning site
   2650..2668    -  promoter       T7 promoter: promoter for bacteriophage T7 RNA polymerase
   2676..2831    +  CDS            lacZα (fragment): LacZα fragment of β-galactosidase; lacZ fragment
   2836..3264    +  rep_origin     f1 ori (sequence partly withheld): f1 bacteriophage origin of replication; arrow indicates direction of (+) strand synthesis
>Addgene plasmid #107328 | pBluescript_VEGFA-TS3_SpCas9 | addgene full sequence | sequence record 204777 | Addgene NGS Result
GTGGCACTTTTCGGGGAAATGTGCGCGGAACCCCTATTTGTTTATTTTTCTAAATACATTCAAATATGTA
TCCGCTCATGAGACAATAACCCTGATAAATGCTTCAATAATATTGAAAAAGGAAGAGTATGAGTATTCAA
CATTTCCGTGTCGCCCTTATTCCCTTTTTTGCGGCATTTTGCCTTCCTGTTTTTGCTCACCCAGAAACGC
TGGTGAAAGTAAAAGATGCTGAAGATCAGTTGGGTGCACGAGTGGGTTACATCGAACTGGATCTCAACAG
CGGTAAGATCCTTGAGAGTTTTCGCCCCGAAGAACGTTTTCCAATGATGAGCACTTTTAAAGTTCTGCTA
TGTGGCGCGGTATTATCCCGTATTGACGCCGGGCAAGAGCAACTCGGTCGCCGCATACACTATTCTCAGA
ATGACTTGGTTGAGTACTCACCAGTCACAGAAAAGCATCTTACGGATGGCATGACAGTAAGAGAATTATG
CAGTGCTGCCATAACCATGAGTGATAACACTGCGGCCAACTTACTTCTGACAACGATCGGAGGACCGAAG
GAGCTAACCGCTTTTTTGCACAACATGGGGGATCATGTAACTCGCCTTGATCGTTGGGAACCGGAGCTGA
ATGAAGCCATACCAAACGACGAGCGTGACACCACGATGCCTGTAGCAATGGCAACAACGTTGCGCAAACT
ATTAACTGGCGAACTACTTACTCTAGCTTCCCGGCAACAATTAATAGACTGGATGGAGGCGGATAAAGTT
GCAGGACCACTTCTGCGCTCGGCCCTTCCGGCTGGCTGGTTTATTGCTGATAAATCTGGAGCCGGTGAGC
GTGGGTCTCGCGGTATCATTGCAGCACTGGGGCCAGATGGTAAGCCCTCCCGTATCGTAGTTATCTACAC
GACGGGGAGTCAGGCAACTATGGATGAACGAAATAGACAGATCGCTGAGATAGGTGCCTCACTGATTAAG
CATTGGTAACTGTCAGACCAAGTTTACTCATATATACTTTAGATTGATTTAAAACTTCATTTTTAATTTA
AAAGGATCTAGGTGAAGATCCTTTTTGATAATCTCATGACCAAAATCCCTTAACGTGAGTTTTCGTTCCA
CTGAGCGTCAGACCCCGTAGAAAAGATCAAAGGATCTTCTTGAGATCCTTTTTTTCTGCGCGTAATCTGC
TGCTTGCAAACAAAAAAACCACCGCTACCAGCGGTGGTTTGTTTGCCGGATCAAGAGCTACCAACTCTTT
TTCCGAAGGTAACTGGCTTCAGCAGAGCGCAGATACCAAATACTGTTCTTCTAGTGTAGCCGTAGTTAGG
CCACCACTTCAAGAACTCTGTAGCACCGCCTACATACCTCGCTCTGCTAATCCTGTTACCAGTGGCTGCT
GCCAGTGGCGATAAGTCGTGTCTTACCGGGTTGGACTCAAGACGATAGTTACCGGATAAGGCGCAGCGGT
CGGGCTGAACGGGGGGTTCGTGCACACAGCCCAGCTTGGAGCGAACGACCTACACCGAACTGAGATACCT
ACAGCGTGAGCTATGAGAAAGCGCCACGCTTCCCGAAGGGAGAAAGGCGGACAGGTATCCGGTAAGCGGC
AGGGTCGGAACAGGAGAGCGCACGAGGGAGCTTCCAGGGGGAAACGCCTGGTATCTTTATAGTCCTGTCG
GGTTTCGCCACCTCTGACTTGAGCGTCGATTTTTGTGATGCTCGTCAGGGGGGCGGAGCCTATGGAAAAA
CGCCAGCAACGCGGCCTTTTTACGGTTCCTGGCCTTTTGCTGGCCTTTTGCTCACATGTTCTTTCCTGCG
TTATCCCCTGATTCTGTGGATAACCGTATTACCGCCTTTGAGTGAGCTGATACCGCTCGCCGCAGCCGAA
CGACCGAGCGCAGCGAGTCAGTGAGCGAGGAAGCGGAAGAGCGCCCAATACGCAAACCGCCTCTCCCCGC
GCGTTGGCCGATTCATTAATGCAGCTGGCACGACAGGTTTCCCGACTGGAAAGCGGGCAGTGAGCGCAAC
GCAATTAATGTGAGTTAGCTCACTCATTAGGCACCCCAGGCTTTACACTTTATGCTTCCGGCTCGTATGT
TGTGTGGAATTGTGAGCGGATAACAATTTCACACAGGAAACAGCTATGACCATGATTACGCCAAGCGCGC
AATTAACCCTCACTAAAGGGAACAAAAGCTGGAGCTCCACCGCGGTGGCGGCCGCCCCCTTCACCGAGGG
CCTATTTCCCATGATTCCTTCATATTTGCATATACGATACAAGGCTGTTAGAGAGATAATTGGAATTAAT
TTGACTGTAAACACAAAGATATTAGTACAAAATACGTGACGTAGAAAGTAATAATTTCTTGGGTAGTTTG
CAGTTTTAAAATTATGTTTTAAAATGGACTATCATATGCTTACCGTAACTTGAAAGTATTTCGATTTCTT
GGCTTTATATATCTTGTGGAAAGGACGAAACACCGGTGAGTGAGTGTGTGCGTGGTTTTAGAGCTAGAAA
TAGCAAGTTAAAATAAGGCTAGTCCGTTATCAACTTGAAAAAGTGGCACCGAGTCGGTGCTTTTTTTGAA
TTCGATATCAAGCTTATCGATACCGTCGACCTCGAGGGGGGGCCCGGTACCCAATTCGCCCTATAGTGAG
TCGTATTACGCGCGCTCACTGGCCGTCGTTTTACAACGTCGTGACTGGGAAAACCCTGGCGTTACCCAAC
TTAATCGCCTTGCAGCACATCCCCCTTTCGCCAGCTGGCGTAATAGCGAAGAGGCCCGCACCGATCGCCC
TTCCCAACAGTTGCGCAGCCTGAATGGCGAATGGG
[124 nt withheld, positions 2836-2959]
C
[91 nt withheld, positions 2961-3051]
A
[49 nt withheld, positions 3053-3101]
CCTTTGACGTTGGAGTCCACGTTCTTT
[37 nt withheld, positions 3129-3165]
ACCCTATCTCGGTCTATTCTTTTGATTTATAAGGGATTTTGCCGATTTCGGCCTATTGGTTAAAAAATGA
GCTGATTTAACAAAAATTTAACGCGAATTTTAACAAAATATTAACGCTTACAATTTAG
